>Addgene plasmid #113374 | rs294-minor | addgene full sequence | sequence record 221959 | Addgene NGS Result
AATGAGTCTTCGGACCTCGCGGGGGCCGCTTAAGCGGTGGTTAGGGTTTGTCTGACGCGGGGGGAGGGGG
AAGGAACGAAACACTCTCATTCGGAGGCGGCTCGGGGTTTGGTCTTGGTGGCCACGGGCACGCAGAAGAG
CGCCGCGATCCTCTTAAGCACCCCCCCGCCCTCCGTGGAGGCGGGGGTTTGGTCGGCGGGTGGTAACTGG
CGGGCCGCTGACTCGGGCGGGTCGCGCGCCCCAGAGTGTGACCTTTTCGGTCTGCTCGCAGACCCCCGGG
CGGCGCCGCCGCGGCGGCGACGGGCTCGCTGGGTCCTAGGCTCCATGGGGACCGTATACGTGGACAGGCT
CTGGAGCATCCGCACGACTGCGGTGATATTACCGGAGACCTTCTGCGGGACGAGCCGGGTCACGCGGCTG
ACGCGGAGCGTCCGTTGGGCGACAAACACCAGGACGGGGCACAGGTACACTATCTTGTCACCCGGAGGCG
CGAGGGACTGCAGGAGCTTCAGGGAGTGGCGCAGCTGCTTCATCCCCGTGGCCCGTTGCTCGCGTTTGCT
GGCGGTGTCCCCGGAAGAAATATATTTGCATGTCTTTAGTTCTATGATGACACAAACCCCGCCCAGCGTC
TTGTCATTGGCGAATTCGAACACGCAGATGCAGTCGGGGCGGCGCGGTCCCAGGTCCACTTCGCATATTA
AGGTGACGCGTGTGGCCTCGAACACCGAGCGACCCTGCAGCGACCCGCTTAAAAGCTTGGCAATCCGGTA
CTGTTGGTAAAGCCACCATGGAAGATGCCAAAAACATTAAGAAGGGCCCAGCGCCATTCTACCCACTCGA
AGACGGGACCGCCGGCGAGCAGCTGCACAAAGCCATGAAGCGCTACGCCCTGGTGCCCGGCACCATCGCC
TTTACCGACGCACATATCGAGGTGGACATTACCTACGCCGAGTACTTCGAGATGAGCGTTCGGCTGGCAG
AAGCTATGAAGCGCTATGGGCTGAATACAAACCATCGGATCGTGGTGTGCAGCGAGAATAGCTTGCAGTT
CTTCATGCCCGTGTTGGGTGCCCTGTTCATCGGTGTGGCTGTGGCCCCAGCTAACGACATCTACAACGAG
CGCGAGCTGCTGAACAGCATGGGCATCAGCCAGCCCACCGTCGTATTCGTGAGCAAGAAAGGGCTGCAAA
AGATCCTCAACGTGCAAAAGAAGCTACCGATCATACAAAAGATCATCATCATGGATAGCAAGACCGACTA
CCAGGGCTTCCAAAGCATGTACACCTTCGTGACTTCCCATTTGCCACCCGGCTTCAACGAGTACGACTTC
GTGCCCGAGAGCTTCGACCGGGACAAAACCATCGCCCTGATCATGAACAGTAGTGGCAGTACCGGATTGC
CCAAGGGCGTAGCCCTACCGCACCGCACCGCTTGTGTCCGATTCAGTCATGCCCGCGACCCCATCTTCGG
CAACCAGATCATCCCCGACACCGCTATCCTCAGCGTGGTGCCATTTCACCACGGCTTCGGCATGTTCACC
ACGCTGGGCTACTTGATCTGCGGCTTTCGGGTCGTGCTCATGTACCGCTTCGAGGAGGAGCTATTCTTGC
GCAGCTTGCAAGACTATAAGATTCAATCTGCCCTGCTGGTGCCCACACTATTTAGCTTCTTCGCTAAGAG
CACTCTCATCGACAAGTACGACCTAAGCAACTTGCACGAGATCGCCAGCGGCGGGGCGCCGCTCAGCAAG
GAGGTAGGTGAGGCCGTGGCCAAACGCTTCCACCTACCAGGCATCCGCCAGGGCTACGGCCTGACAGAAA
CAACCAGCGCCATTCTGATCACCCCCGAAGGGGACGACAAGCCTGGCGCAGTAGGCAAGGTGGTGCCCTT
CTTCGAGGCTAAGGTGGTGGACTTGGACACCGGTAAGACACTGGGTGTGAACCAGCGCGGCGAGCTGTGC
GTCCGTGGCCCCATGATCATGAGCGGCTACGTTAACAACCCCGAGGCTACAAACGCTCTCATCGACAAGG
ACGGCTGGCTGCACAGCGGCGACATCGCCTACTGGGACGAGGACGAGCACTTCTTCATCGTGGACCGGCT
GAAGAGCCTGATCAAATACAAGGGCTACCAGGTAGCCCCAGCCGAACTGGAGAGCATCCTGCTGCAACAC
CCCAACATCTTCGACGCCGGGGTCGCCGGCCTGCCCGACGACGATGCCGGCGAGCTGCCCGCCGCAGTCG
TCGTGCTGGAACACGGTAAAACCATGACCGAGAAGGAGATCGTGGACTATGTGGCCAGCCAGGTTACAAC
CGCCAAGAAGCTGCGCGGTGGTGTTGTGTTCGTGGACGAGGTGCCTAAAGGACTGACCGGCAAGTTGGAC
GCCCGCAAGATCCGCGAGATTCTCATTAAGGCCAAGAAGGGCGGCAAGATCGCCGTGTAATAATTCTAGA
GTCGGGGCGGCCGGCCGCTTCGAGCAGACATGATAAGATACATTGATGAGTTTGGACAAACCACAACTAG
AATGCAGTGAAAAAAATGCTTTATTTGTGAAATTTGTGATGCTATTGCTTTATTTGTAACCATTATAAGC
TGCAATAAACAAGTTAACAACAACAATTGCATTCATTTTATGTTTCAGGTTCAGGGGGAGGTGTGGGAGG
TTTTTTAAAGCAAGTAAAACCTCTACAAATGTGGTAAAATCGATAAGGATCCGTCGACCGATGCCCTTGA
GAGCCTTCAACCCAGTCAGCTCCTTCCGGTGGGCGCGGGGCATGACTATCGTCGCCGCACTTATGACTGT
CTTCTTTATCATGCAACTCGTAGGACAGGTGCCGGCAGCGCTCTTCCGCTTCCTCGCTCACTGACTCGCT
GCGCTCGGTCGTTCGGCTGCGGCGAGCGGTATCAGCTCACTCAAAGGCGGTAATACGGTTATCCACAGAA
TCAGGGGATAACGCAGGAAAGAACATGTGAGCAAAAGGCCAGCAAAAGGCCAGGAACCGTAAAAAGGCCG
CGTTGCTGGCGTTTTTCCATAGGCTCCGCCCCCCTGACGAGCATCACAAAAATCGACGCTCAAGTCAGAG
GTGGCGAAACCCGACAGGACTATAAAGATACCAGGCGTTTCCCCCTGGAAGCTCCCTCGTGCGCTCTCCT
GTTCCGACCCTGCCGCTTACCGGATACCTGTCCGCCTTTCTCCCTTCGGGAAGCGTGGCGCTTTCTCATA
GCTCACGCTGTAGGTATCTCAGTTCGGTGTAGGTCGTTCGCTCCAAGCTGGGCTGTGTGCACGAACCCCC
CGTTCAGCCCGACCGCTGCGCCTTATCCGGTAACTATCGTCTTGAGTCCAACCCGGTAAGACACGACTTA
TCGCCACTGGCAGCAGCCACTGGTAACAGGATTAGCAGAGCGAGGTATGTAGGCGGTGCTACAGAGTTCT
TGAAGTGGTGGCCTAACTACGGCTACACTAGAAGAACAGTATTTGGTATCTGCGCTCTGCTGAAGCCAGT
TACCTTCGGAAAAAGAGTTGGTAGCTCTTGATCCGGCAAACAAACCACCGCTGGTAGCGGTGGTTTTTTT
GTTTGCAAGCAGCAGATTACGCGCAGAAAAAAAGGATCTCAAGAAGATCCTTTGATCTTTTCTACGGGGT
CTGACGCTCAGTGGAACGAAAACTCACGTTAAGGGATTTTGGTCATGAGATTATCAAAAAGGATCTTCAC
CTAGATCCTTTTAAATTAAAAATGAAGTTTTAAATCAATCTAAAGTATATATGAGTAAACTTGGTCTGAC
AGCGGCCGCAAATGCTAAACCACTGCAGTGGTTACCAGTGCTTGATCAGTGAGGCACCGATCTCAGCGAT
CTGCCTATTTCGTTCGTCCATAGTGGCCTGACTCCCCGTCGTGTAGATCACTACGATTCGTGAGGGCTTA
CCATCAGGCCCCAGCGCAGCAATGATGCCGCGAGAGCCGCGTTCACCGGCCCCCGATTTGTCAGCAATGA
ACCAGCCAGCAGGGAGGGCCGAGCGAAGAAGTGGTCCTGCTACTTTGTCCGCCTCCATCCAGTCTATGAG
CTGCTGTCGTGATGCTAGAGTAAGAAGTTCGCCAGTGAGTAGTTTCCGAAGAGTTGTGGCCATTGCTACT
GGCATCGTGGTATCACGCTCGTCGTTCGGTATGGCTTCGTTCAACTCTGGTTCCCAGCGGTCAAGCCGGG
TCACATGATCACCCATATTATGAAGAAATGCAGTCAGCTCCTTAGGGCCTCCGATCGTTGTCAGAAGTAA
GTTGGCCGCGGTGTTGTCGCTCATGGTAATGGCAGCACTACACAATTCTCTTACCGTCATGCCATCCGTA
AGATGCTTTTCCGTGACCGGCGAGTACTCAACCAAGTCGTTTTGTGAGTAGTGTATACGGCGACCAAGCT
GCTCTTGCCCGGCGTCTATACGGGACAACACCGCGCCACATAGCAGTACTTTGAAAGTGCTCATCATCGG
GAATCGTTCTTCGGGGCGGAAAGACTCAAGGATCTTGCCGCTATTGAGATCCAGTTCGATATAGCCCACT
CTTGCACCCAGTTGATCTTCAGCATCTTTTACTTTCACCAGCGTTTCGGGGTGTGCAAAAACAGGCAAGC
AAAATGCCGCAAAGAAGGGAATGAGTGCGACACGAAAATGTTGGATGCTCATACTCGTCCTTTTTCAATA
TTATTGAAGCATTTATCAGGGTTACTAGTACGTCTCTCAAGGATAAGTAAGTAATATTAAGGTACGGGAG
GTATTGGACAGGCCGCAATAAAATATCTTTATTTTCATTACATCTGTGTGTTGGTTTTTTGTGTGAATCG
ATAGTACTAACATACGCTCTCCATCAAAACAAAACGAAACAAAACAAACTAGCAAAATAGGCTGTCCCCA
GTGCAAGTGCAGGTGCCAGAACATTTCTCTGGCCTAACTGGCCGGTACCCCGGAGGTTGCTGGGAAACTC
ATCTGGTTTTGAATGTGGTATATACATATTTTAATATTGAGAGTAAACTTAGGAAGACCAGGTAGAAGTA
TTTGAACTGAATTCTGAAACGTACAGAGAACTTAAATTGGATGAGAATGTTTGAGAACCATGGATGGTTC
AGGGTCCATTTGTATACCGTAAAATCCCTTCCTATTTCTCAAAAGCAAATGTTTTCTTTGATTTTGTTAA
TATCCTGTGATGACTGCCCACTAGGCCTTGGAATGCATGCAGATAATGCTGTAGCAGTTGGATAAAATAC
TCTAGAATGTCAGATTTTCAAGGAAATTACAAATAAAAACAATGTAGGTAAAAGATACGACATGTAGGAA
AAAAGCAAAATTTTCCTTAAGAATACAAGCGTCGTATTTACGAGTAGAAGATTTTTCTTGGACATTTGGA
GATACTTGTTTCATTTTATTGCTTGTGACAGTCAAGGAAAGGAAGATTA
Features (pLannotate 1.2.2; 10 found; start..end, strand, type, name):
      1..752     +  promoter       HSV TK promoter: herpes simplex virus thymidine kinase promoter
    788..2440    +  CDS            luciferase: firefly luciferase synthetic luc2 version of the luciferase gene
   2484..2605    -  polyA_signal   SV40 poly(A) signal: SV40 polyadenylation signal
   2628..2696    -  CDS            large T antigen (fragment): large T antigen from SV40 (simian virus 40)
   2712..2844    +  CDS            TcR (fragment): tetracycline efflux protein; tet; confers resistance to tetracycline
   3024..3612    -  rep_origin     ori: high-copy-number ColE1/pMB1/pBR322/pUC origin of replication
   3812..4672    -  CDS            AmpR: β-lactamase confers resistance to ampicillin, carbenicillin, and related antibiotics
   4673..4714    -  promoter       AmpR promoter (fragment): bla
   4777..4825    +  polyA_signal   poly(A) signal: synthetic polyadenylation signal
   4839..4930    +  misc_feature   pause site: RNA polymerase II transcriptional pause signal from the human α2 globin gene
