[The description below was written by a language model from this plasmid's Addgene catalogue record and pLannotate feature annotations shown in this document.]
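Description:
rs294-minor is a firefly luciferase reporter plasmid built on the pGL4-TK backbone (Promega) and designed to test whether a human genomic fragment carrying the minor (G) allele of SNP rs2941742 acts as an enhancer through a FOXA1 DIV motif. It is propagated in E. coli as a high-copy plasmid by a ColE1/pUC-type origin and selected with ampicillin through the β-lactamase gene (AmpR) and its bla promoter. The sequenced record is 5,439 nt.

The reporter unit consists of the herpes simplex virus thymidine kinase (HSV TK) promoter, which gives a modest basal level of transcription, driving the synthetic luc2 version of firefly luciferase, followed by an SV40 polyadenylation signal. Upstream of the cloning region lie a synthetic poly(A) signal and the RNA polymerase II transcriptional pause site from the human α2 globin gene. These standard elements limit read-through transcription from the plasmid backbone, so that luciferase output reflects the promoter and any enhancer placed next to it. The human insert was cloned between KpnI and EcoRV sites. It is not annotated as a separate feature in the table, and its length and exact position are not stated, although the unannotated stretch between the pause site and the TK promoter is the likely location. Short matches to SV40 large T antigen and a tetracycline resistance gene are annotated as fragments, so they do not represent complete genes.

The plasmid is intended for transfection-based luciferase assays that measure allele-specific enhancer activity at this SNP, presumably alongside a major-allele counterpart.
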