Addgene plasmid #113374: rs294-minor
Purpose: evaluate FOXA1 DIV motif enhancer activity in SNP rs2941742 minor allele (G)
Depositing lab: Ralf Jauch. Depositing organization: Guangzhou Institute of Biomedicine and Health (GIBH), Chinese Academy of Sciences. Publication: DNA-mediated dimerization on a compact sequence signature controls enhancer engagement and regulation by FOXA1. Wang X, Srivastava Y, Jankowski A, Malik V, Wei Y, Del Rosario RC, Cojocaru V, Prabhakar S, Jauch R. Nucleic Acids Res. 2018 Jun 20;46(11):5470-5486. doi: 10.1093/nar/gky259. PubMed 29669022.
Backbone
  Vector backbone: pGL4-TK
  Backbone manufacturer: Promega
  Vector type: Luciferase
Growth in bacteria
  Bacterial resistance: Ampicillin, 100 μg/mL
  Growth temperature: 37°C
  Growth strain: DH5alpha
  Copy number: High Copy
Gene/Insert
  Gene/Insert name: rs2941742 minor allele
  Species: H. sapiens (human)
  Cloning method: Restriction Enzyme; 5′ cloning site KpnI (unknown if destroyed); 3′ cloning site EcoRV (unknown if destroyed)
Terms and licenses: Academic/Nonprofit Terms; Industry Terms: Not Available to Industry
How to cite: rs294-minor was a gift from Ralf Jauch (Addgene plasmid # 113374 ; http://n2t.net/addgene:113374 ; RRID:Addgene_113374)
