>Addgene plasmid #113374 | rs294-minor | depositor partial sequence | sequence record 221960 | rs294-minor sequence 8 bps
AAGCAAAG
